Addgene plasmid #129583: pET-29b-3xVSVG-GSK3(1-97)
Purpose: Encodes VSVG tagged GSK3(1-97) for purification by nickel affinity
Depositing lab: Kevin Janes. Depositing organization: University of Virginia. Publication: An ultrasensitive fiveplex activity assay for cellular kinases. Smolko CM, Janes KA. Sci Rep. 2019 Dec 19;9(1):19409. doi: 10.1038/s41598-019-55998-8. PubMed 31857650.
Backbone
  Vector backbone: pET 29b
  Backbone manufacturer: EMD Biosciences
  Backbone size w/o insert (bp): 5370
  Total vector size (bp): 5808
  Vector type: Bacterial Expression
Growth in bacteria
  Bacterial resistance: Kanamycin, 50 μg/mL
  Growth temperature: 37°C
  Growth strain: DH5alpha
  Copy number: Low Copy
Gene/Insert
  Gene/Insert name: GSK3a(1-97)
  Species: H. sapiens (human)
  Insert size (bp): 438
  GenBank ID: NM_019884
  Entrez Gene: GSK3A
  Tag / fusion protein: 6xHistidine (C terminal on backbone)
  Cloning method: Restriction Enzyme; 5′ cloning site NdeI (not destroyed); 3′ cloning site SalI (destroyed during cloning)
  Sequencing primers: 5′ T7; 3′ T7 Term
Terms and licenses: Academic/Nonprofit Terms; Industry Terms: Not Available to Industry
Depositor comments: Depositor uses BL21 for protein production.
How to cite: pET-29b-3xVSVG-GSK3(1-97) was a gift from Kevin Janes (Addgene plasmid # 129583 ; http://n2t.net/addgene:129583 ; RRID:Addgene_129583)
