[The description below was written by a language model from this plasmid's Addgene catalogue record and pLannotate feature annotations shown in this document.]
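Description:
pET-29b-3xVSVG-GSK3(1-97) is a bacterial expression plasmid built on the pET-29b backbone for producing a tagged N-terminal fragment of human glycogen synthase kinase 3 alpha (GSK3A, residues 1-97) in E. coli. It carries a kanamycin resistance gene (aph(3')-Ia) for selection and replicates from a pBR322-type ColE1 origin accompanied by the rop gene and bom region, consistent with its catalogue listing as low copy. An f1 origin is also present, along with remnants of the tetracycline resistance gene that are non-functional leftovers of the backbone's pBR322 ancestry.

Expression is driven by the T7 promoter, followed by a lac operator and the strong ribosome binding site from T7 gene 10, and ends at the T7 terminator. The plasmid-borne lacI gene supplies lac repressor, so transcription is held off until induction with IPTG in a host that provides T7 RNA polymerase; the depositor notes using BL21 for protein production. The insert was cloned between NdeI and SalI (the latter destroyed). The annotated GSK3A fragment begins roughly a hundred bases downstream of the ribosome binding site, and that unannotated gap presumably holds the three VSV-G epitope repeats named in the construct title, although the feature table does not call them out. A backbone-encoded C-terminal 6xHis tag follows the GSK3A segment and permits nickel affinity purification, the stated purpose of the plasmid. The short "SET1" hit after the His tag is most likely a spurious match to backbone sequence.

The sequenced record (5,645 nt) is somewhat shorter than the catalogue size of 5,808 bp. The associated publication concerns a multiplexed assay of cellular kinase activities, though the record does not spell out the purified protein's role in it.
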