Features (pLannotate 1.2.2; 19 found; start..end, strand, type, name):
     38..56      +  promoter       T7 promoter: promoter for bacteriophage T7 RNA polymerase
     57..81      +  protein_bind   lac operator: The lac repressor binds to the lac operator to inhibit transcription in E. coli. This inhibition can be relieved by adding lactose or isopropyl-β-D-thiogalactopyranoside (IPTG). lac repressor encoded by lacI
     96..118     +  RBS            RBS: efficient ribosome binding site from bacteriophage T7 gene 10 (Olins and Rangwala, 1989)
    228..515     +  CDS            GSK3A (fragment): GSK3A_HUMAN - Experimental evidence at protein level: Swiss-Prot protein existence level 1. Constitutively active protein kinase that acts as a negative regulator in the hormonal control of glucose homeostasis, Wnt signaling and regulation of transcription factors and microtubules, by phosphorylating and inactivating glycogen synthase (GYS1 or GYS2), CTNNB1/beta-catenin, APC and AXIN1 (PubMed:11749387, PubMed:17478001, PubMed:19366350). Requires primed phosphorylation of the majority of its substrates (PubMed:11749387, PubMed:17478001, PubMed:19366350). Contributes to insulin regulation of gly
    543..560     +  CDS            9xHis (fragment): 9xHis affinity tag
    570..619     +  CDS            SET1 (fragment): solubility-enhancement tag derived from T7 phage gene 10B
    627..674     +  terminator     T7 terminator: transcription terminator for bacteriophage T7 RNA polymerase
    711..1139    +  rep_origin     f1 ori (sequence partly withheld): f1 bacteriophage origin of replication; arrow indicates direction of (+) strand synthesis
   1192..1249    +  promoter       AmpR promoter (fragment): bla
   1258..2073    -  CDS            KanR: aminoglycoside phosphotransferase; aph(3')-Ia; confers resistance to kanamycin in bacteria or G418 (Geneticin®) in eukaryotes
   2195..2783    +  rep_origin     ori: high-copy-number ColE1/pMB1/pBR322/pUC origin of replication
   2969..3108    -  misc_feature   bom: basis of mobility region from pBR322
   3210..3401    -  CDS            rop: Rop protein, which maintains plasmids at low copy number; rop
   3418..3798    +  CDS            YPB1_ECOLX: Protein predicted: Swiss-Prot protein existence level 4. From Escherichia coli.
   3870..4161    -  CDS            TcR (fragment): tetracycline efflux protein; tet; confers resistance to tetracycline
   4176..4197    -  protein_bind   CAP binding site: CAP binding activates transcription in the presence of cAMP. E. coli catabolite activator protein
   4210..5292    -  CDS            lacI: lac repressor; lacI; The lac repressor binds to the lac operator to inhibit transcription in E. coli. This inhibition can be relieved by adding lactose or isopropyl-β-D-thiogalactopyranoside (IPTG).
   5293..5370    -  promoter       lacI promoter: lacI
   5378..12      -  CDS            TcR (fragment) (across the origin): tetracycline efflux protein; tet; confers resistance to tetracycline
>Addgene plasmid #129583 | pET-29b-3xVSVG-GSK3(1-97) | addgene full sequence | sequence record 255082 | Addgene NGS Result
GCGTAGAGGATCGAGATCGATCTCGATCCCGCGAAATTAATACGACTCACTATAGGGGAATTGTGAGCGG
ATAACAATTCCCCTCTAGAAATAATTTTGTTTAACTTTAAGAAGGAGATATACATATGTACACCGATATA
GAGATGAACAGGCTGGGAAAGTACACCGATATAGAGATGAACAGGCTGGGAAAGTACACCGATATAGAGA
TGAACAGGCTGGGAAAGAGCGGCGGCGGGCCTTCGGGAGGCGGCCCTGGGGGCTCGGGCAGGGCGCGGAC
TAGCTCGTTCGCGGAGCCCGGCGGCGGAGGCGGAGGAGGCGGCGGCGGCCCCGGAGGCTCGGCCTCCGGC
CCAGGCGGCACCGGCGGCGGAAAGGCATCTGTCGGGGCCATGGGTGGGGGCGTCGGGGCCTCGAGCTCCG
GGGGTGGACCCGGCGGCAGCGGCGGAGGAGGCAGCGGAGGCCCCGGCGCAGGCACTAGCTTCCCGCCGCC
CGGGGTGAAGCTGGGCCGTGACAGCGAGAACCTATACTTCCAAGGGGTCGAGCACCACCACCACCACCAC
TGAGATCCGGCTGCTAACAAAGCCCGAAAGGAAGCTGAGTTGGCTGCTGCCACCGCTGAGCAATAACTAG
CATAACCCCTTGGGGCCTCTAAACGGGTCTTGAGGGGTTTTTTGCTGAAAGGAGGAACTATATCCGGATT
GGCGAATGGG
[124 nt withheld, positions 711-834]
C
[91 nt withheld, positions 836-926]
A
[49 nt withheld, positions 928-976]
CCTTTGACGTTGGAGTCCACGTTCTTT
[37 nt withheld, positions 1004-1040]
ACCCTATCTCGGTCTATTCTTTTGATTTATAAGGGATTTTGCCGATTTCGGCCTATTGGTTAAAAAATGA
GCTGATTTAACAAAAATTTAACGCGAATTTTAACAAAATATTAACGCTTACAATTTAGGTGGCACTTTTC
GGGGAAATGTGCGCGGAACCCCTATTTGTTTATTTTTCTAAATACATTCAAATATGTATCCGCTCATGAA
TTAATTCTTAGAAAAACTCATCGAGCATCAAATGAAACTGCAATTTATTCATATCAGGATTATCAATACC
ATATTTTTGAAAAAGCCGTTTCTGTAATGAAGGAGAAAACTCACCGAGGCAGTTCCATAGGATGGCAAGA
TCCTGGTATCGGTCTGCGATTCCGACTCGTCCAACATCAATACAACCTATTAATTTCCCCTCGTCAAAAA
TAAGGTTATCAAGTGAGAAATCACCATGAGTGACGACTGAATCCGGTGAGAATGGCAAAAGTTTATGCAT
TTCTTTCCAGACTTGTTCAACAGGCCAGCCATTACGCTCGTCATCAAAATCACTCGCATCAACCAAACCG
TTATTCATTCGTGATTGCGCCTGAGCGAGACGAAATACGCGATCGCTGTTAAAAGGACAATTACAAACAG
GAATCGAATGCAACCGGCGCAGGAACACTGCCAGCGCATCAACAATATTTTCACCTGAATCAGGATATTC
TTCTAATACCTGGAATGCTGTTTTCCCGGGGATCGCAGTGGTGAGTAACCATGCATCATCAGGAGTACGG
ATAAAATGCTTGATGGTCGGAAGAGGCATAAATTCCGTCAGCCAGTTTAGTCTGACCATCTCATCTGTAA
CATCATTGGCAACGCTACCTTTGCCATGTTTCAGAAACAACTCTGGCGCATCGGGCTTCCCATACAATCG
ATAGATTGTCGCACCTGATTGCCCGACATTATCGCGAGCCCATTTATACCCATATAAATCAGCATCCATG
TTGGAATTTAATCGCGGCCTAGAGCAAGACGTTTCCCGTTGAATATGGCTCATAACACCCCTTGTATTAC
TGTTTATGTAAGCAGACAGTTTTATTGTTCATGACCAAAATCCCTTAACGTGAGTTTTCGTTCCACTGAG
CGTCAGACCCCGTAGAAAAGATCAAAGGATCTTCTTGAGATCCTTTTTTTCTGCGCGTAATCTGCTGCTT
GCAAACAAAAAAACCACCGCTACCAGCGGTGGTTTGTTTGCCGGATCAAGAGCTACCAACTCTTTTTCCG
AAGGTAACTGGCTTCAGCAGAGCGCAGATACCAAATACTGTCCTTCTAGTGTAGCCGTAGTTAGGCCACC
ACTTCAAGAACTCTGTAGCACCGCCTACATACCTCGCTCTGCTAATCCTGTTACCAGTGGCTGCTGCCAG
TGGCGATAAGTCGTGTCTTACCGGGTTGGACTCAAGACGATAGTTACCGGATAAGGCGCAGCGGTCGGGC
TGAACGGGGGGTTCGTGCACACAGCCCAGCTTGGAGCGAACGACCTACACCGAACTGAGATACCTACAGC
GTGAGCTATGAGAAAGCGCCACGCTTCCCGAAGGGAGAAAGGCGGACAGGTATCCGGTAAGCGGCAGGGT
CGGAACAGGAGAGCGCACGAGGGAGCTTCCAGGGGGAAACGCCTGGTATCTTTATAGTCCTGTCGGGTTT
CGCCACCTCTGACTTGAGCGTCGATTTTTGTGATGCTCGTCAGGGGGGCGGAGCCTATGGAAAAACGCCA
GCAACGCGGCCTTTTTACGGTTCCTGGCCTTTTGCTGGCCTTTTGCTCACATGTTCTTTCCTGCGTTATC
CCCTGATTCTGTGGATAACCGTATTACCGCCTTTGAGTGAGCTGATACCGCTCGCCGCAGCCGAACGACC
GAGCGCAGCGAGTCAGTGAGCGAGGAAGCGGAAGAGCGCCTGATGCGGTATTTTCTCCTTACGCATCTGT
GCGGTATTTCACACCGCAATGGTGCACTCTCAGTACAATCTGCTCTGATGCCGCATAGTTAAGCCAGTAT
ACACTCCGCTATCGCTACGTGACTGGGTCATGGCTGCGCCCCGACACCCGCCAACACCCGCTGACGCGCC
CTGACGGGCTTGTCTGCTCCCGGCATCCGCTTACAGACAAGCTGTGACCGTCTCCGGGAGCTGCATGTGT
CAGAGGTTTTCACCGTCATCACCGAAACGCGCGAGGCAGCTGCGGTAAAGCTCATCAGCGTGGTCGTGAA
GCGATTCACAGATGTCTGCCTGTTCATCCGCGTCCAGCTCGTTGAGTTTCTCCAGAAGCGTTAATGTCTG
GCTTCTGATAAAGCGGGCCATGTTAAGGGCGGTTTTTTCCTGTTTGGTCACTGATGCCTCCGTGTAAGGG
GGATTTCTGTTCATGGGGGTAATGATACCGATGAAACGAGAGAGGATGCTCACGATACGGGTTACTGATG
ATGAACATGCCCGGTTACTGGAACGTTGTGAGGGTAAACAACTGGCGGTATGGATGCGGCGGGACCAGAG
AAAAATCACTCAGGGTCAATGCCAGCGCTTCGTTAATACAGATGTAGGTGTTCCACAGGGTAGCCAGCAG
CATCCTGCGATGCAGATCCGGAACATAATGGTGCAGGGCGCTGACTTCCGCGTTTCCAGACTTTACGAAA
CACGGAAACCGAAGACCATTCATGTTGTTGCTCAGGTCGCAGACGTTTTGCAGCAGCAGTCGCTTCACGT
TCGCTCGCGTATCGGTGATTCATTCTGCTAACCAGTAAGGCAACCCCGCCAGCCTAGCCGGGTCCTCAAC
GACAGGAGCACGATCATGCGCACCCGTGGGGCCGCCATGCCGGCGATAATGGCCTGCTTCTCGCCGAAAC
GTTTGGTGGCGGGACCAGTGACGAAGGCTTGAGCGAGGGCGTGCAAGATTCCGAATACCGCAAGCGACAG
GCCGATCATCGTCGCGCTCCAGCGAAAGCGGTCCTCGCCGAAAATGACCCAGAGCGCTGCCGGCACCTGT
CCTACGAGTTGCATGATAAAGAAGACAGTCATAAGTGCGGCGACGATAGTCATGCCCCGCGCCCACCGGA
AGGAGCTGACTGGGTTGAAGGCTCTCAAGGGCATCGGTCGAGATCCCGGTGCCTAATGAGTGAGCTAACT
TACATTAATTGCGTTGCGCTCACTGCCCGCTTTCCAGTCGGGAAACCTGTCGTGCCAGCTGCATTAATGA
ATCGGCCAACGCGCGGGGAGAGGCGGTTTGCGTATTGGGCGCCAGGGTGGTTTTTCTTTTCACCAGTGAG
ACGGGCAACAGCTGATTGCCCTTCACCGCCTGGCCCTGAGAGAGTTGCAGCAAGCGGTCCACGCTGGTTT
GCCCCAGCAGGCGAAAATCCTGTTTGATGGTGGTTAACGGCGGGATATAACATGAGCTGTCTTCGGTATC
GTCGTATCCCACTACCGAGATGTCCGCACCAACGCGCAGCCCGGACTCGGTAATGGCGCGCATTGCGCCC
AGCGCCATCTGATCGTTGGCAACCAGCATCGCAGTGGGAACGATGCCCTCATTCAGCATTTGCATGGTTT
GTTGAAAACCGGACATGGCACTCCAGTCGCCTTCCCGTTCCGCTATCGGCTGAATTTGATTGCGAGTGAG
ATATTTATGCCAGCCAGCCAGACGCAGACGCGCCGAGACAGAACTTAATGGGCCCGCTAACAGCGCGATT
TGCTGGTGACCCAATGCGACCAGATGCTCCACGCCCAGTCGCGTACCGTCTTCATGGGAGAAAATAATAC
TGTTGATGGGTGTCTGGTCAGAGACATCAAGAAATAACGCCGGAACATTAGTGCAGGCAGCTTCCACAGC
AATGGCATCCTGGTCATCCAGCGGATAGTTAATGATCAGCCCACTGACGCGTTGCGCGAGAAGATTGTGC
ACCGCCGCTTTACAGGCTTCGACGCCGCTTCGTTCTACCATCGACACCACCACGCTGGCACCCAGTTGAT
CGGCGCGAGATTTAATCGCCGCGACAATTTGCGACGGCGCGTGCAGGGCCAGACTGGAGGTGGCAACGCC
AATCAGCAACGACTGTTTGCCCGCCAGTTGTTGTGCCACGCGGTTGGGAATGTAATTCAGCTCCGCCATC
GCCGCTTCCACTTTTTCCCGCGTTTTCGCAGAAACGTGGCTGGCCTGGTTCACCACGCGGGAAACGGTCT
GATAAGAGACACCGGCATACTCTGCGACATCGTATAACGTTACTGGTTTCACATTCACCACCCTGAATTG
ACTCTCTTCCGGGCGCTATCATGCCATACCGCGAAAGGTTTTGCGCCATTCGATGGTGTCCGGGATCTCG
ACGCTCTCCCTTATGCGACTCCTGCATTAGGAAGCAGCCCAGTAGTAGGTTGAGGCCGTTGAGCACCGCC
GCCGCAAGGAATGGTGCATGCAAGGAGATGGCGCCCAACAGTCCCCCGGCCACGGGGCCTGCCACCATAC
CCACGCCGAAACAAGCGCTCATGAGCCCGAAGTGGCGAGCCCGATCTTCCCCATCGGTGATGTCGGCGAT
ATAGGCGCCAGCAACCGCACCTGTGGCGCCGGTGATGCCGGCCACGATGCGTCCG
