>Addgene plasmid #129583 | pET-29b-3xVSVG-GSK3(1-97) | depositor partial sequence | sequence record 248850 | Insert
ATGTACACCGATATAGAGATGAACAGGCTGGGAAAGTACACCGATATAGAGATGAACAGGCTGGGAAAGT
ACACCGATATAGAGATGAACAGGCTGGGAAAGAGCGGCGGCGGGCCTTCGGGAGGCGGCCCTGGGGGCTC
GGGCAGGGCGCGGACTAGCTCGTTCGCGGAGCCCGGCGGCGGAGGCGGAGGAGGCGGCGGCGGCCCCGGA
GGCTCGGCCTCCGGCCCAGGCGGCACCGGCGGCGGAAAGGCATCTGTCGGGGCCATGGGTGGGGGCGTCG
GGGCCTCGAGCTCCGGGGGTGGACCCGGCGGCAGCGGCGGAGGAGGCAGCGGAGGCCCCGGCGCAGGCAC
TAGCTTCCCGCCGCCCGGGGTGAAGCTGGGCCGTGACAGCGAGAACCTATACTTCCAAGGGGTCGAGCAC
CACCACCACCACCACTGA
